>Addgene plasmid #99480 | pcDNA-Dlx6 | addgene full sequence | sequence record 190484 | Addgene NGS Result
ACGTCGACGGATCGGGAGATCTCCCGATCCCCTATGGTGCACTCTCAGTACAATCTGCTCTGATGCCGCA
TAGTTAAGCCAGTATCTGCTCCCTGCTTGTGTGTTGGAGGTCGCTGAGTAGTGCGCGAGCAAAATTTAAG
CTACAACAAGGCAAGGCTTGACCGACAATTGCATGAAGAATCTGCTTAGGGTTAGGCGTTTTGCGCTGCT
TCGCGATGTACGGGCCAGATATACGCGTTGACATTGATTATTGACTAGTTATTAATAGTAATCAATTACG
GGGTCATTAGTTCATAGCCCATATATGGAGTTCCGCGTTACATAACTTACGGTAAATGGCCCGCCTGGCT
GACCGCCCAACGACCCCCGCCCATTGACGTCAATAATGACGTATGTTCCCATAGTAACGCCAATAGGGAC
TTTCCATTGACGTCAATGGGTGGAGTATTTACGGTAAACTGCCCACTTGGCAGTACATCAAGTGTATCAT
ATGCCAAGTACGCCCCCTATTGACGTCAATGACGGTAAATGGCCCGCCTGGCATTATGCCCAGTACATGA
CCTTATGGGACTTTCCTACTTGGCAGTACATCTACGTATTAGTCATCGCTATTACCATGGTGATGCGGTT
TTGGCAGTACATCAATGGGCGTGGATAGCGGTTTGACTCACGGGGATTTCCAAGTCTCCACCCCATTGAC
GTCAATGGGAGTTTGTTTTGGCACCAAAATCAACGGGACTTTCCAAAATGTCGTAACAACTCCGCCCCAT
TGACGCAAATGGGCGGTAGGCGTGTACGGTGGGAGGTCTATATAAGCAGAGCTCTCTGGCTAACTAGAGA
ACCCACTGCTTACTGGCTTATCGAAATTAATACGACTCACTATAGGGAGACCCAAGCTTGGTACCGAGCT
CGGATCCATGATGACCATGACTACGATGGCTGACGGCTTGGAAGGCCAGGACTCGTCCAAATCCGCCTTC
ATGGAGTTCGGGCAGCAGCAACAGCAGCAGCAGCAACAACAGCAGCAGCAACAGCAGCAGCAGCAGCAGC
AACAGCAGCCGCCGCCGCCGCCACCGCCGCCGCCGCCGCAGCCGCACTCGCAGCAGACCTCCCCGGCCAT
GGCAGGCGCACATTACCCTCTGCACTGCTTGCACTCGGCCGCGGCGGCGGCGGCGGCGGCCGGCTCCCAC
CATCACCACCACCAGCACCACCACCACGGCTCGCCCTACGCGTCGAGCGGAGGCAACTCCTACAACCACC
GATCGCTCGCCGCCTACCCCTACATGAGCCACTCGCAGCACAGCCCTTACCTCCAGTCCTACCACAACAG
CAGCGCGGCCGCCCAGACGCGCGGGGACGACACAGATCAACAAAAAACGACAGTGATCGAAAACGGGGAA
ATCAGGTTCAACGGAAAGGGGAAAAAGATTCGGAAGCCTCGGACCATTTATTCCAGCCTGCAGCTCCAGG
CTTTAAACCATCGCTTTCAGCAGACTCAATACCTGGCCCTTCCCGAGAGAGCCGAACTGGCTGCTTCCTT
AGGACTGACACAAACACAGGTGAAGATATGGTTTCAGAATAAGCGCTCTAAGTTTAAGAAATTGCTGAAG
CAGGGTAGTAACCCACACGAGAGTGACCCCCTCCCGGGTTCAGCAGCCCTGTCACCACGATCACCAGCCC
TGCCTCCAGTGTGGGACGTTTCTGCCTCTGCCAAGGGCGTCAGTATGCCTCCCAACAGCTACATGCCGGG
GTATTCACACTGGTATTCCTCACCACACCAGGACACCATGCAGAGACCACAGATGATGTAGGAATTCTGC
AGATATCCATCACACTGGCGGCCGCTCGAGCATGCATCTAGAGGGCCCTATTCTATAGTGTCACCTAAAT
GCTAGAGCTCGCTGATCAGCCTCGACTGTGCCTTCTAGTTGCCAGCCATCTGTTGTTTGCCCCTCCCCCG
TGCCTTCCTTGACCCTGGAAGGTGCCACTCCCACTGTCCTTTCCTAATAAAATGAGGAAATTGCATCGCA
TTGTCTGAGTAGGTGTCATTCTATTCTGGGGGGTGGGGTGGGGCAGGACAGCAAGGGGGAGGATTGGGAA
GACAATAGCAGGCATGCTGGGGATGCGGTGGGCTCTATGGCTTCTGAGGCGGAAAGAACCAGCTGGGGCT
CTAGGGGGTATCCCC
[124 nt withheld, positions 2186-2309]
C
[91 nt withheld, positions 2311-2401]
A
[49 nt withheld, positions 2403-2451]
CCTTTGACGTTGGAGTCCACGTTCTTT
[37 nt withheld, positions 2479-2515]
ACCCTATCTCGGTCTATTCTTTTGATTTATAAGGGATTTTGCCGATTTCGGCCTATTGGTTAAAAAATGA
GCTGATTTAACAAAAATTTAACGCGAATTAATTCTGTGGAATGTGTGTCAGTTAGGGTGTGGAAAGTCCC
CAGGCTCCCCAGCAGGCAGAAGTATGCAAAGCATGCATCTCAATTAGTCAGCAACCAGGTGTGGAAAGTC
CCCAGGCTCCCCAGCAGGCAGAAGTATGCAAAGCATGCATCTCAATTAGTCAGCAACCATAGTCCCGCCC
CTAACTCCGCCCATCCCGCCCCTAACTCCGCCCAGTTCCGCCCATTCTCCGCCCCATGGCTGACTAATTT
TTTTTATTTATGCAGAGGCCGAGGCCGCCTCTGCCTCTGAGCTATTCCAGAAGTAGTGAGGAGGCTTTTT
TGGAGGCCTAGGCTTTTGCAAAAAGCTCCCGGGAGCTTGTATATCCATTTTCGGATCTGATCAAGAGACA
GGATGAGGATCGTTTCGCATGATTGAACAAGATGGATTGCACGCAGGTTCTCCGGCCGCTTGGGTGGAGA
GGCTATTCGGCTATGACTGGGCACAACAGACAATCGGCTGCTCTGATGCCGCCGTGTTCCGGCTGTCAGC
GCAGGGGCGCCCGGTTCTTTTTGTCAAGACCGACCTGTCCGGTGCCCTGAATGAACTGCAGGACGAGGCA
GCGCGGCTATCGTGGCTGGCCACGACGGGCGTTCCTTGCGCAGCTGTGCTCGACGTTGTCACTGAAGCGG
GAAGGGACTGGCTGCTATTGGGCGAAGTGCCGGGGCAGGATCTCCTGTCATCTCACCTTGCTCCTGCCGA
GAAAGTATCCATCATGGCTGATGCAATGCGGCGGCTGCATACGCTTGATCCGGCTACCTGCCCATTCGAC
CACCAAGCGAAACATCGCATCGAGCGAGCACGTACTCGGATGGAAGCCGGTCTTGTCGATCAGGATGATC
TGGACGAAGAGCATCAGGGGCTCGCGCCAGCCGAACTGTTCGCCAGGCTCAAGGCGCGCATGCCCGACGG
CGAGGATCTCGTCGTGACCCATGGCGATGCCTGCTTGCCGAATATCATGGTGGAAAATGGCCGCTTTTCT
GGATTCATCGACTGTGGCCGGCTGGGTGTGGCGGACCGCTATCAGGACATAGCGTTGGCTACCCGTGATA
TTGCTGAAGAGCTTGGCGGCGAATGGGCTGACCGCTTCCTCGTGCTTTACGGTATCGCCGCTCCCGATTC
GCAGCGCATCGCCTTCTATCGCCTTCTTGACGAGTTCTTCTGAGCGGGACTCTGGGGTTCGAAATGACCG
ACCAAGCGACGCCCAACCTGCCATCACGAGATTTCGATTCCACCGCCGCCTTCTATGAAAGGTTGGGCTT
CGGAATCGTTTTCCGGGACGCCGGCTGGATGATCCTCCAGCGCGGGGATCTCATGCTGGAGTTCTTCGCC
CACCCCAACTTGTTTATTGCAGCTTATAATGGTTACAAATAAAGCAATAGCATCACAAATTTCACAAATA
AAGCATTTTTTTCACTGCATTCTAGTTGTGGTTTGTCCAAACTCATCAATGTATCTTATCATGTCTGTAT
ACCGTCGACCTCTAGCTAGAGCTTGGCGTAATCATGGTCATAGCTGTTTCCTGTGTGAAATTGTTATCCG
CTCACAATTCCACACAACATACGAGCCGGAAGCATAAAGTGTAAAGCCTGGGGTGCCTAATGAGTGAGCT
AACTCACATTAATTGCGTTGCGCTCACTGCCCGCTTTCCAGTCGGGAAACCTGTCGTGCCAGCTGCATTA
ATGAATCGGCCAACGCGCGGGGAGAGGCGGTTTGCGTATTGGGCGCTCTTCCGCTTCCTCGCTCACTGAC
TCGCTGCGCTCGGTCGTTCGGCTGCGGCGAGCGGTATCAGCTCACTCAAAGGCGGTAATACGGTTATCCA
CAGAATCAGGGGATAACGCAGGAAAGAACATGTGAGCAAAAGGCCAGCAAAAGGCCAGGAACCGTAAAAA
GGCCGCGTTGCTGGCGTTTTTCCATAGGCTCCGCCCCCCTGACGAGCATCACAAAAATCGACGCTCAAGT
CAGAGGTGGCGAAACCCGACAGGACTATAAAGATACCAGGCGTTTCCCCCTGGAAGCTCCCTCGTGCGCT
CTCCTGTTCCGACCCTGCCGCTTACCGGATACCTGTCCGCCTTTCTCCCTTCGGGAAGCGTGGCGCTTTC
TCATAGCTCACGCTGTAGGTATCTCAGTTCGGTGTAGGTCGTTCGCTCCAAGCTGGGCTGTGTGCACGAA
CCCCCCGTTCAGCCCGACCGCTGCGCCTTATCCGGTAACTATCGTCTTGAGTCCAACCCGGTAAGACACG
ACTTATCGCCACTGGCAGCAGCCACTGGTAACAGGATTAGCAGAGCGAGGTATGTAGGCGGTGCTACAGA
GTTCTTGAAGTGGTGGCCTAACTACGGCTACACTAGAAGAACAGTATTTGGTATCTGCGCTCTGCTGAAG
CCAGTTACCTTCGGAAAAAGAGTTGGTAGCTCTTGATCCGGCAAACAAACCACCGCTGGTAGCGGTGGTT
TTTTTGTTTGCAAGCAGCAGATTACGCGCAGAAAAAAAGGATCTCAAGAAGATCCTTTGATCTTTTCTAC
GGGGTCTGACGCTCAGTGGAACGAAAACTCACGTTAAGGGATTTTGGTCATGAGATTATCAAAAAGGATC
TTCACCTAGATCCTTTTAAATTAAAAATGAAGTTTTAAATCAATCTAAAGTATATATGAGTAAACTTGGT
CTGACAGTTACCAATGCTTAATCAGTGAGGCACCTATCTCAGCGATCTGTCTATTTCGTTCATCCATAGT
TGCCTGACTCCCCGTCGTGTAGATAACTACGATACGGGAGGGCTTACCATCTGGCCCCAGTGCTGCAATG
ATACCGCGAGACCCACGCTCACCGGCTCCAGATTTATCAGCAATAAACCAGCCAGCCGGAAGGGCCGAGC
GCAGAAGTGGTCCTGCAACTTTATCCGCCTCCATCCAGTCTATTAATTGTTGCCGGGAAGCTAGAGTAAG
TAGTTCGCCAGTTAATAGTTTGCGCAACGTTGTTGCCATTGCTACAGGCATCGTGGTGTCACGCTCGTCG
TTTGGTATGGCTTCATTCAGCTCCGGTTCCCAACGATCAAGGCGAGTTACATGATCCCCCATGTTGTGCA
AAAAAGCGGTTAGCTCCTTCGGTCCTCCGATCGTTGTCAGAAGTAAGTTGGCCGCAGTGTTATCACTCAT
GGTTATGGCAGCACTGCATAATTCTCTTACTGTCATGCCATCCGTAAGATGCTTTTCTGTGACTGGTGAG
TACTCAACCAAGTCATTCTGAGAATAGTGTATGCGGCGACCGAGTTGCTCTTGCCCGGCGTCAATACGGG
ATAATACCGCGCCACATAGCAGAACTTTAAAAGTGCTCATCATTGGAAAACGTTCTTCGGGGCGAAAACT
CTCAAGGATCTTACCGCTGTTGAGATCCAGTTCGATGTAACCCACTCGTGCACCCAACTGATCTTCAGCA
TCTTTTACTTTCACCAGCGTTTCTGGGTGAGCAAAAACAGGAAGGCAAAATGCCGCAAAAAAGGGAATAA
GGGCGACACGGAAATGTTGAATACTCATACTCTTCCTTTTTCAATATTATTGAAGCATTTATCAGGGTTA
TTGTCTCATGAGCGGATACATATTTGAATGTATTTAGAAAAATAAACAAATAGGGGTTCCGCGCACATTT
CCCCGAAAAGTGCCACCTG
Features (pLannotate 1.2.2; 24 found; start..end, strand, type, name):
     33..85      -  misc_feature   bom (fragment): basis of mobility region from pBR322
    240..619     +  enhancer       CMV enhancer: human cytomegalovirus immediate early enhancer
    620..823     +  promoter       CMV promoter: human cytomegalovirus (CMV) immediate early promoter
    819..852     +  LTR            5' LTR (truncated) (fragment): truncated 5' long terminal repeat (LTR) from HIV-1
    868..886     +  promoter       T7 promoter: promoter for bacteriophage T7 RNA polymerase
   1065..1082    +  CDS            CLIP-tag™ (fragment): human O6-alkylguanine-DNA-alkyltransferase variant that forms covalent bonds with benzylcytosine derivatives fast-reacting variant, optimized for mammalian expression
   1163..1181    +  promoter       chicken β-actin promoter (fragment): contains a 21-bp deletion relative to the standard chicken β-actin promoter
   1194..1217    +  CDS            9xHis (fragment): 9xHis affinity tag
   1284..1808    +  CDS            Dlx6: DLX6_MOUSE - Experimental evidence at transcript level: Swiss-Prot protein existence level 2. From Mus musculus (Mouse).
   1872..1890    -  promoter       SP6 promoter: promoter for bacteriophage SP6 RNA polymerase
   1916..2140    +  polyA_signal   bGH poly(A) signal: bovine growth hormone polyadenylation signal
   2144..2165    +  promoter       SV40 promoter (fragment): SV40 enhancer and early promoter
   2186..2614    +  rep_origin     f1 ori (sequence partly withheld): f1 bacteriophage origin of replication; arrow indicates direction of (+) strand synthesis
   2628..2957    +  promoter       SV40 promoter: SV40 enhancer and early promoter
   3024..3815    +  CDS            neo: KKA2_KLEPN - Also known as kan, nptII. Experimental evidence at protein level: Swiss-Prot protein existence level 1. Resistance to kanamycin, neomycin, paromomycin, ribostamycin, butirosin and gentamicin B. From Klebsiella pneumoniae.
   3839..3997    +  CDS            ble (fragment): BLE_KLEPN - Experimental evidence at protein level: Swiss-Prot protein existence level 1. Binding protein with a strong affinity to the bleomycin family of antibiotics. Binds to CL990; an antimitotic-antibiotic compound. From Klebsiella pneumoniae.
   3992..4113    +  polyA_signal   SV40 poly(A) signal: SV40 polyadenylation signal
   4186..4202    -  protein_bind   lac operator: The lac repressor binds to the lac operator to inhibit transcription in E. coli. This inhibition can be relieved by adding lactose or isopropyl-β-D-thiogalactopyranoside (IPTG). lac repressor encoded by lacI
   4210..4240    -  promoter       lac promoter: promoter for the E. coli lac operon
   4255..4276    -  protein_bind   CAP binding site: CAP binding activates transcription in the presence of cAMP. E. coli catabolite activator protein
   4289..4381    -  CDS            lacI (fragment): lac repressor; lacI; The lac repressor binds to the lac operator to inhibit transcription in E. coli. This inhibition can be relieved by adding lactose or isopropyl-β-D-thiogalactopyranoside (IPTG).
   4564..5152    -  rep_origin     ori: high-copy-number ColE1/pMB1/pBR322/pUC origin of replication
   5323..6183    -  CDS            AmpR: β-lactamase; bla; confers resistance to ampicillin, carbenicillin, and related antibiotics
   6184..6288    -  promoter       AmpR promoter: bla
