[The description below was written by a language model from this plasmid's Addgene catalogue record and pLannotate feature annotations shown in this document.]
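Description:
pcDNA-Dlx6 is a mammalian expression plasmid built on a pcDNA backbone (about 5.4 kb without insert; the sequenced construct is 6,314 nt) that carries the mouse Distal-less homeobox 6 (Dlx6) gene. It is propagated in E. coli through a high-copy ColE1/pUC-type origin and selected with ampicillin via the β-lactamase gene and its own promoter. An f1 origin is also present, which allows single-stranded DNA production. For selection in mammalian cells, a neomycin phosphotransferase gene sits between an SV40 enhancer/early promoter and an SV40 polyadenylation signal, conferring G418 resistance for making stable lines.

The 894 bp Dlx6 insert was cloned between BamHI and EcoRI sites, both retained, downstream of the human CMV immediate-early enhancer and promoter and upstream of the bovine growth hormone polyadenylation signal. This gives strong constitutive transcription and efficient 3′ end processing in transfected cells. T7 and SP6 promoters flank the cloning site in opposing orientations. They serve as sequencing primer sites and could in principle support in vitro transcription of either strand. The automated annotation matches the Swiss-Prot mouse Dlx6 entry over only about 525 bp of the insert. Several very short hits in the region just upstream (CLIP-tag, chicken β-actin promoter, 9xHis and HIV-1 LTR fragments) are most likely spurious similarity matches, as the catalogue record lists no tag or fusion partner. The same probably applies to the small ble, lacI and bom fragments, which look like backbone remnants. The stated purpose is expression of Dlx6, a homeodomain transcription factor, in mammalian cells. The record gives no more specific application.
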