Addgene plasmid #99480: pcDNA-Dlx6
Purpose: Mammalian expression of the Distal-less Homeobox 6 gene
Depositing lab: Jhumku Kohtz. Depositing organization: Northwestern University.
Backbone
  Vector backbone: pcDNA
  Backbone size w/o insert (bp): 5400
  Vector type: Mammalian Expression
  Selectable markers: Neomycin (select with G418)
Growth in bacteria
  Bacterial resistance: Ampicillin, 100 μg/mL
  Growth temperature: 37°C
  Growth strain: DH5alpha
  Copy number: Unknown
Gene/Insert
  Gene/Insert name: Dlx6
  Species: M. musculus (mouse)
  Insert size (bp): 894
  Entrez Gene: Dlx6
  Promoter: CMV
  Cloning method: Restriction Enzyme; 5′ cloning site BamHI (not destroyed); 3′ cloning site EcoRI (not destroyed)
  Sequencing primers: 5′ T7; 3′ SP6
Terms and licenses: Academic/Nonprofit Terms; Industry Terms: Not Available to Industry
How to cite: pcDNA-Dlx6 was a gift from Jhumku Kohtz (Addgene plasmid # 99480 ; http://n2t.net/addgene:99480 ; RRID:Addgene_99480)
