>Addgene plasmid #99480 | pcDNA-Dlx6 | depositor partial sequence | sequence record 182126 | Dlx6
ATGATGACCATGACTACGATGGCTGACGGCTTGGAAGGCCAGGACTCGTCCAAATCCGCCTTCATGGAGT
TCGGGCAGCAGCAACAGCAGCAGCAGCAACAACAGCAGCAGCAACAGCAGCAGCAGCAGCAGCAACAGCA
GCCGCCGCCGCCGCCACCGCCGCCGCCGCCGCAGCCGCACTCGCAGCAGACCTCCCCGGCCATGGCAGGC
GCACATTACCCTCTGCACTGCTTGCACTCGGCCGCGGCGGCGGCGGCGGCGGCCGGCTCCCACCATCACC
ACCACCAGCACCACCACCACGGCTCGCCCTACGCGTCGAGCGGAGGCAACTCCTACAACCACCGATCGCT
CGCCGCCTACCCCTACATGAGCCACTCGCAGCACAGCCCTTACCTCCAGTCCTACCACAACAGCAGCGCG
GCCGCCCAGACGCGCGGGGACGACACAGATCAACAAAAAACGACAGTGATCGAAAACGGGGAAATCAGGT
TCAACGGAAAGGGGAAAAAGATTCGGAAGCCTCGGACCATTTATTCCAGCCTGCAGCTCCAGGCTTTAAA
CCATCGCTTTCAGCAGACTCAATACCTGGCCCTTCCCGAGAGAGCCGAACTGGCTGCTTCCTTAGGACTG
ACACAAACACAGGTGAAGATATGGTTTCAGAATAAGCGCTCTAAGTTTAAGAAATTGCTGAAGCAGGGTA
GTAACCCACACGAGAGTGACCCCCTCCCGGGTTCAGCAGCCCTGTCACCACGATCACCAGCCCTGCCTCC
AGTGTGGGACGTTTCTGCCTCTGCCAAGGGCGTCAGTATGCCTCCCAACAGCTACATGCCGGGGTATTCA
CACTGGTATTCCTCACCACACCAGGACACCATGCAGAGACCACAGATGATGTAG
